Addgene plasmid #233569: AiP14237 - pAAV-AiE1115m-minBG-SYFP2-P2A-3XFLAG-10aa-H2B-WPRE3-BGHpA
Purpose: AiE1115m is an enhancer sequence, designed to drive AAV-mediated transgene expression in specific populations of brain cells
Depositing lab: Jonathan Ting. Depositing organization: Allen Institute. Publication: A suite of enhancer AAVs and transgenic mouse lines for genetic access to cortical cell types. Ben-Simon Y, Hooper M, Narayan S, Daigle TL, Dwivedi D, Way SW, Oster A, Stafford DA, Mich JK, Taormina MJ, Martinez RA, Opitz-Araya X, Roth JR, Alexander JR, Allen S, Amster A, Arbuckle J, Ayala A, Baker PM, Bakken TE, Barcelli T, Barta S, Bendrick J, Bertagnolli D, Bielstein C, Bishwakarma P, Bowlus J, Boyer G, Brouner K, Casian B, Casper T, Chakka AB, Chakrabarty R, Chance RK, Chavan S, Clark M, Colbert K, Collman F, Daniel S, Departee M, DiValentin P, Donadio N, Dotson N, Egdorf T, Fliss T, Gabitto M, Garcia J, Gary A, Gasperini M, Gloe J, Goldy J, Gore BB, Graybuck L, Greisman N, Haeseleer F, Halterman C, Haradon Z, Hastings SD, Helback O, Ho W, Hockemeyer D, Huang C, Huff S, Hunker A, Johansen N, Jones D, Juneau Z, Kalmbach B, Kannan M, Khem S, Kussick E, Kutsal R, Larsen R, Lee C, Lee AY, Leibly M, Lenz GH, Li S, Liang E, Lusk N, Madigan Z, Malloy J, Malone J, McCue R, Melchor J, Mollenkopf T, Moosman S, Morin E, Newman D, Ng L, Ngo K, Omstead V, Otto S, Oyama A, Pena N, Pham T, Phillips E, Pom CA, Potekhina L, Ransford S, Ray PL, Rette D, Reynoldson C, Rimorin C, Rocha D, Ruiz A, Sanchez REA, Sawyer L, Sedeno-Cortes A, Sevigny JP, Shapovalova N, Shepard N, Shulga L, Sigler AR, Siverts L, Soliman S, Somasundaram S, Staats B, Stewart K, Szelenyi E, Tieu M, Trader C, Tran A, van Velthoven CTJ, Walker M, Wang Y, Weed N, Wirthlin M, Wood T, Wynalda B, Yao Z, Zhou T, Ariza J, Dee N, Reding M, Ronellenfitch K, Mufti S, Sunkin SM, Smith KA, Esposito L, Waters J, Thyagarajan B, Yao S, Lein ES, Zeng H, Levi BP, Ngai J, Ting JT, Tasic B. Cell. 2025 May 16:S0092-8674(25)00513-6. doi: 10.1016/j.cell.2025.05.002. PubMed 40403729.
Backbone
  Vector backbone: rAAV
  Vector type: AAV
Growth in bacteria
  Bacterial resistance: Ampicillin, 100 μg/mL
  Growth temperature: 30°C
  Growth strain: NEB Stable
  Copy number: Unknown
Gene/Insert
  Gene/Insert name: SYFP2
Terms and licenses: Academic/Nonprofit Terms; Industry Terms: Not Available to Industry
How to cite: AiP14237 - pAAV-AiE1115m-minBG-SYFP2-P2A-3XFLAG-10aa-H2B-WPRE3-BGHpA was a gift from Jonathan Ting (Addgene plasmid # 233569 ; http://n2t.net/addgene:233569 ; RRID:Addgene_233569)
