[The description below was written by a language model from this plasmid's Addgene catalogue record and pLannotate feature annotations shown in this document.]
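Description:
AiP14237 - pAAV-AiE1115m-minBG-SYFP2-P2A-3XFLAG-10aa-H2B-WPRE3-BGHpA is a 5,666 nt recombinant AAV transfer plasmid from a collection of enhancer-driven AAV vectors built for genetic access to defined brain cell types. The expression cassette sits between AAV2 inverted terminal repeats, which allow the intervening DNA to be replicated and packaged into AAV particles when helper functions are supplied. The right-hand ITR is annotated in full, whereas only short ITR fragments are detected at the left end. In bacteria the plasmid is maintained by a high-copy ColE1/pUC-type origin and selected with ampicillin through the bla gene. The backbone also carries an f1 origin, short bom and rop remnants, and phage N15 telR/telL sequences.

According to the construct name, transcription is controlled by the AiE1115m enhancer placed upstream of a minimal beta-globin promoter (minBG). Neither element is annotated in the feature table, though the unannotated region upstream of the first coding sequence is where they would lie. The record does not say which cell population the enhancer targets. The payload is a bicistronic reporter: the fast-maturing monomeric yellow fluorescent protein SYFP2, then a P2A self-cleaving peptide (named but not annotated), then a 3xFLAG tag joined by a ten-residue linker to human histone H2B. Cells in which the enhancer is active should therefore express soluble yellow fluorescence together with a separate FLAG-tagged, chromatin-bound nuclear protein, which provides an epitope handle on nuclei. A shortened WPRE (WPRE3, seen as two fragments) and the bovine growth hormone polyadenylation signal support transcript stability and 3' end processing within AAV's limited packaging capacity. The stated use is AAV-mediated labelling of specific brain cell populations.
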