Features (pLannotate 1.2.2; 20 found; start..end, strand, type, name):
     12..39      +  repeat_region  AAV2 ITR (fragment): inverted terminal repeat of adeno-associated virus serotype 2 inverted
     68..95      +  repeat_region  AAV2 ITR (fragment): inverted terminal repeat of adeno-associated virus serotype 2 inverted
   1025..1741    +  CDS            SYFP2: SYFP2 is a basic (constitutively fluorescent) yellow fluorescent protein published in 2006, derived from Aequorea victoria. It is reported to be a very rapidly-maturing monomer with moderate acid sensitivity.
   1820..1885    +  CDS            3xFLAG: three tandem FLAG® epitope tags, followed by an enterokinase cleavage site
   1916..2293    +  CDS            H2B: human histone H2B; HIST1H2BJ
   2327..2484    +  misc_feature   WPRE (fragment): woodchuck hepatitis virus posttranscriptional regulatory element
   2490..2570    +  misc_feature   WPRE (fragment): woodchuck hepatitis virus posttranscriptional regulatory element
   2587..2698    +  polyA_signal   bGH poly(A) signal: bovine growth hormone polyadenylation signal
   2816..2956    +  repeat_region  AAV2 ITR: inverted terminal repeat of adeno-associated virus serotype 2 inverted
   2963..2990    +  misc_feature   telR: telR; telomeric sequence from coliphage N15
   2991..3018    +  misc_feature   telL: telL; telomeric sequence from coliphage N15
   3019..3068    -  misc_feature   bom (fragment): basis of mobility region from pBR322
   3087..3542    +  rep_origin     f1 ori (sequence partly withheld): f1 bacteriophage origin of replication; arrow indicates direction of (+) strand synthesis
   3543..3592    -  misc_feature   bom (fragment): basis of mobility region from pBR322
   3694..3729    -  CDS            rop (fragment): Rop protein, which maintains plasmids at low copy number; rop
   3824..3928    +  promoter       AmpR promoter: bla
   3929..4789    +  CDS            AmpR: β-lactamase; bla; confers resistance to ampicillin, carbenicillin, and related antibiotics
   4960..5548    +  rep_origin     ori: high-copy-number ColE1/pMB1/pBR322/pUC origin of replication
   5605..5632    +  misc_feature   telR: telR; telomeric sequence from coliphage N15
   5633..5660    +  misc_feature   telL: telL; telomeric sequence from coliphage N15
>Addgene plasmid #233569 | AiP14237 - pAAV-AiE1115m-minBG-SYFP2-P2A-3XFLAG-10aa-H2B-WPRE3-BGHpA | addgene full sequence | sequence record 462825 | Addgene NGS Result
CCTGCAGGCAGCTGCGCGCTCGCTCGCTCACTGAGGCCGCCCGGGCGTCGGGCGACCTTTGGTCGCCCGG
CCTCAGTGAGCGAGCGAGCGCGCAGAGAGGGAGTGGCCAACTCCATCACTAGGGGTTCCTGCGGCCGCAC
GCGTAATCCAGGACAAGCTTGAGGGTCCTCTCTGAGCTCAGTAGCCTGCTTCTGAATACTCTCTCAGGTC
TCCATACAGTGGTTTCCACATGTGGCCTGGACACACAGCAGGAAGGCCCCTTAAAGACAGCTTGGAGGGC
CGGATAGCTCCTTGGATTCCCTGATCACCAGTTGCACCCCAGAGCTAATCAGCCCTTCAAGCAACTTTCT
ACCAGCCTCTACCACCCACCAGCCCCTATCATCCACCACCACACCCTTACAAGCCCCACCCACTCACCAG
CCCCCACTCACCAGTCCCCCACAGGTCCTGGACCACACGTGCCTGACCCTGAAGCCTGAGCCAGGAATTT
CCGGCCATTGTCCAGACTAGAGCTGGCTCAGGAAGCCGTGATCTTCAGAAAAGGGTGATATTGGGGGAGG
GGCTTTGGGGACATCCTGGCTGAGTCCAGAAGGGGCCATGTGAGATGGCATGGGGTTTGGGTATGCGGGT
GTGGGGGGGTGTCTTCCTCCTTGTGCACCATGACTTAAGAAGGCAGGGCATTCCACTTCTGCCTGGTAAG
ACCCAGGGCCATCTTCATATGGTCACTCTCAAGGCAAGGGAAGAGAGGAAGAGCGGGGATAGGACACTGG
ATAAGCCCAGGAAGCCATGCTGGCGACACAGAAGAGACCTGGGCTCAGAGTTGCTGGCTTACCCTAGTAT
TTGAATCCTAGAACTGGAGTCAGGAGCTCAGAGAAGTCAGAGGACAGCACTAGCCACACACAGGGACTTG
TGTTCTAATCTGGCTGAGCTCGGGCTGGGCATAAAAGTCAGGGCAGAGCCATCTATTGCTTACATTTGCT
TCTGGGATCCAGATCTTTCGAAGCTAGCGCTACCGGTCGCCACCATGGTCTCCAAGGGCGAGGAGCTGTT
CACCGGGGTGGTGCCCATCCTGGTCGAGCTGGACGGCGATGTCAACGGCCACAAGTTCAGCGTGTCCGGC
GAGGGCGAGGGCGATGCCACCTACGGCAAGCTGACCCTGAAGCTGATCTGCACCACCGGCAAGCTGCCCG
TGCCCTGGCCCACCCTCGTGACCACCCTGGGCTACGGCGTGCAGTGCTTCGCCCGCTACCCCGACCACAT
GAAGCAGCACGACTTCTTCAAGTCCGCCATGCCCGAAGGCTACGTCCAGGAGCGCACCATCTTCTTCAAA
GACGACGGCAACTACAAGACCCGCGCCGAGGTGAAGTTCGAGGGCGACACCCTGGTGAACCGCATCGAGC
TGAAGGGCATCGACTTCAAGGAGGACGGCAACATCCTGGGGCACAAGCTGGAGTACAACTACAACAGCCA
CAACGTCTATATCACCGCCGACAAGCAGAAGAACGGCATCAAGGCCAACTTCAAGATCCGCCACAACATC
GAGGACGGCGGCGTGCAGCTCGCCGACCACTACCAGCAGAACACCCCCATCGGCGACGGCCCCGTGCTGC
TGCCCGACAACCACTACCTGAGCTACCAGTCCAAGCTGAGCAAAGACCCCAACGAGAAGCGCGATCACAT
GGTCCTGCTGGAGTTCGTGACCGCCGCCGGGATCACTCTCGGCATGGACGAGCTGTACAAGGGCTCTGGT
GCTACCAACTTCTCACTGTTGAAACAGGCAGGGGATGTAGAGGAGAATCCAGGGCCTGGTGCTAGTGGAG
ACTACAAAGACCATGACGGAGATTATAAAGATCATGACATCGATTACAAGGATGACGATGACAAGTCCGG
ACTCAGATCTGGAGGCTCCGGAGGCCCAGAGCCAGCGAAGTCTGCTCCCGCCCCGAAAAAGGGCTCCAAG
AAGGCGGTGACTAAGGCGCAGAAGAAAGGCGGCAAGAAGCGCAAGCGCAGCCGCAAGGAGAGCTATTCCA
TCTATGTGTATAAGGTTCTGAAGCAGGTCCACCCTGACACCGGCATTTCGTCCAAGGCCATGGGCATCAT
GAACTCGTTTGTGAACGACATTTTCGAGCGCATCGCAGGTGAGGCTTCCCGCCTGGCGCATTACAACAAG
CGCTCGACCATCACCTCCAGGGAGATCCAGACGGCCGTGCGCCTGCTGCTGCCTGGGGAGTTGGCCAAGC
ACGCCGTGTCCGAGGGTACTAAGGCCATCACCAAGTACACCAGCGCTAAGTAATGAGGCGCGCCGCGGCC
GCGAATTCGATATCATAATCAACCTCTGGATTACAAAATTTGTGAAAGATTGACTGGTATTCTTAACTAT
GTTGCTCCTTTTACGCTATGTGGATACGCTGCTTTAATGCCTTTGTATCATGCTATTGCTTCCCGTATGG
CTTTCATTTTCTCCTCCTTGTATAAATCCTGGTTAGTTCTTGCCACGGCGGAACTCATCGCCGCCTGCCT
TGCCCGCTGCTGGACAGGGGCTCGGCTGTTGGGCACTGACAATTCCGTGGCTCGAGAGATCTTCGACTGT
GCCTTCTAGTTGCCAGCCATCTGTTGTTTGCCCCTCCCCCGTGCCTTCCTTGACCCTGGAAGGTGCCACT
CCCACTGTCCTTTCCTAATAAAATGAGGAAATTGCATCGCATTGTCTGAGTAGGTGTCATTCTATTCTGG
GGGGTGGGGTGGGGCAGGACAGCAAGGGGGAGGATTGGGAAGACAATAGCAGGCATGAGATCTCACGTGC
GGACCGAGCGGCCGCAGGAACCCCTAGTGATGGAGTTGGCCACTCCCTCTCTGCGCGCTCGCTCGCTCAC
TGAGGCCGGGCGACCAAAGGTCGCCCGACGCCCGGGCTTTGCCCGGGCGGCCTCAGTGAGCGAGCGAGCG
CGCAGCTGCCTGCAGGGGCGCCTATCAGCACACAATTGCCCATTATACGCGCGTATAATGGACTATTGTG
TGCTGATATGATGCGGTATTTTCTCCTTACGCATCTGTGCGGTATTTCACACCGCATA
[95 nt withheld, positions 3069-3163]
T
[46 nt withheld, positions 3165-3210]
C
[141 nt withheld, positions 3212-3352]
CCTTTGACGTTGGAGTCCACGTTCTTT
[37 nt withheld, positions 3380-3416]
ACTCTATCTCGGGCTATTCTTTTGATTTATAAGGGATTTTGCCGATTTCGGTCTATTGGTTAAAAAATGA
GCTGATTTAACAAAAATTTAACGCGAATTTTAACAAAATATTAACGTTTACAATTTTATGGTGCACTCTC
AGTACAATCTGCTCTGATGCCGCATAGTTAAGCCAGCCCCGACACCCGCCAACACCCGCTGACGCGCCCT
GACGGGCTTGTCTGCTCCCGGCATCCGCTTACAGACAAGCTGTGACCGTCTCCGGGAGCTGCATGTGTCA
GAGGTTTTCACCGTCATCACCGAAACGCGCGAGACGAAAGGGCCTCGTGATACGCCTATTTTTATAGGTT
AATGTCATGATAATAATGGTTTCTTAGACGTCAGGTGGCACTTTTCGGGGAAATGTGCGCGGAACCCCTA
TTTGTTTATTTTTCTAAATACATTCAAATATGTATCCGCTCATGAGACAATAACCCTGATAAATGCTTCA
ATAATATTGAAAAAGGAAGAGTATGAGTATTCAACATTTCCGTGTCGCCCTTATTCCCTTTTTTGCGGCA
TTTTGCCTTCCTGTTTTTGCTCACCCAGAAACGCTGGTGAAAGTAAAAGATGCTGAAGATCAGTTGGGTG
CACGAGTGGGTTACATCGAACTGGATCTCAACAGCGGTAAGATCCTTGAGAGTTTTCGCCCCGAAGAACG
TTTTCCAATGATGAGCACTTTTAAAGTTCTGCTATGTGGCGCGGTATTATCCCGTATTGACGCCGGGCAA
GAGCAACTCGGTCGCCGCATACACTATTCTCAGAATGACTTGGTTGAGTACTCACCAGTCACAGAAAAGC
ATCTTACGGATGGCATGACAGTAAGAGAATTATGCAGTGCTGCCATAACCATGAGTGATAACACTGCGGC
CAACTTACTTCTGACAACGATCGGAGGACCGAAGGAGCTAACCGCTTTTTTGCACAACATGGGGGATCAT
GTAACTCGCCTTGATCGTTGGGAACCGGAGCTGAATGAAGCCATACCAAACGACGAGCGTGACACCACGA
TGCCTGTAGCAATGGCAACAACGTTGCGCAAACTATTAACTGGCGAACTACTTACTCTAGCTTCCCGGCA
ACAATTAATAGACTGGATGGAGGCGGATAAAGTTGCAGGACCACTTCTGCGCTCGGCCCTTCCGGCTGGC
TGGTTTATTGCTGATAAATCTGGAGCCGGTGAGCGTGGGTCTCGCGGTATCATTGCAGCACTGGGGCCAG
ATGGTAAGCCCTCCCGTATCGTAGTTATCTACACGACGGGGAGTCAGGCAACTATGGATGAACGAAATAG
ACAGATCGCTGAGATAGGTGCCTCACTGATTAAGCATTGGTAACTGTCAGACCAAGTTTACTCATATATA
CTTTAGATTGATTTAAAACTTCATTTTTAATTTAAAAGGATCTAGGTGAAGATCCTTTTTGATAATCTCA
TGACCAAAATCCCTTAACGTGAGTTTTCGTTCCACTGAGCGTCAGACCCCGTAGAAAAGATCAAAGGATC
TTCTTGAGATCCTTTTTTTCTGCGCGTAATCTGCTGCTTGCAAACAAAAAAACCACCGCTACCAGCGGTG
GTTTGTTTGCCGGATCAAGAGCTACCAACTCTTTTTCCGAAGGTAACTGGCTTCAGCAGAGCGCAGATAC
CAAATACTGTTCTTCTAGTGTAGCCGTAGTTAGGCCACCACTTCAAGAACTCTGTAGCACCGCCTACATA
CCTCGCTCTGCTAATCCTGTTACCAGTGGCTGCTGCCAGTGGCGATAAGTCGTGTCTTACCGGGTTGGAC
TCAAGACGATAGTTACCGGATAAGGCGCAGCGGTCGGGCTGAACGGGGGGTTCGTGCACACAGCCCAGCT
TGGAGCGAACGACCTACACCGAACTGAGATACCTACAGCGTGAGCTATGAGAAAGCGCCACGCTTCCCGA
AGGGAGAAAGGCGGACAGGTATCCGGTAAGCGGCAGGGTCGGAACAGGAGAGCGCACGAGGGAGCTTCCA
GGGGGAAACGCCTGGTATCTTTATAGTCCTGTCGGGTTTCGCCACCTCTGACTTGAGCGTCGATTTTTGT
GATGCTCGTCAGGGGGGCGGAGCCTATGGAAAAACGCCAGCAACGCGGCCTTTTTACGGTTCCTGGCCTT
TTGCTGGCCTTTTGCTCATATCAGCACACAATTGCCCATTATACGCGCGTATAATGGACTATTGTGTGCT
GATAACATGT
